>Addgene plasmid #86079 | GST-Rab8a-QL | addgene full sequence | sequence record 177998 | Addgene NGS Result
AAAGGATCTTCTTGAGATCCTTTTTTTCTGCGCGTAATCTGCTGCTTGCAAACAAAAAAACCACCGCTAC
CAGCGGTGGTTTGTTTGCCGGATCAAGAGCTACCAACTCTTTTTCCGAAGGTAACTGGCTTCAGCAGAGC
GCAGATACCAAATACTGTCCTTCTAGTGTAGCCGTAGTTAGGCCACCACTTCAAGAACTCTGTAGCACCG
CCTACATACCTCGCTCTGCTAATCCTGTTACCAGTGGCTGCTGCCAGTGGCGATAAGTCGTGTCTTACCG
GGTTGGACTCAAGACGATAGTTACCGGATAAGGCGCAGCGGTCGGGCTGAACGGGGGGTTCGTGCACACA
GCCCAGCTTGGAGCGAACGACCTACACCGAACTGAGATACCTACAGCGTGAGCTATGAGAAAGCGCCACG
CTTCCCGAAGGGAGAAAGGCGGACAGGTATCCGGTAAGCGGCAGGGTCGGAACAGGAGAGCGCACGAGGG
AGCTTCCAGGGGGAAACGCCTGGTATCTTTATAGTCCTGTCGGGTTTCGCCACCTCTGACTTGAGCGTCG
ATTTTTGTGATGCTCGTCAGGGGGGCGGAGCCTATGGAAAAACGCCAGCAACGCGGCCTTTTTACGGTTC
CTGGCCTTTTGCTGGCCTTTTGCTCACATGTTCTTTCCTGCGTTATCCCCTGATTCTGTGGATAACCGTA
TTACCGCCTTTGAGTGAGCTGATACCGCTCGCCGCAGCCGAACGACCGAGCGCAGCGAGTCAGTGAGCGA
GGAAGCGGAAGAGCGCCTGATGCGGTATTTTCTCCTTACGCATCTGTGCGGTATTTCACACCGCATAAAT
TCCGACACCATCGAATGGCGCAAAACCTTTCGCGGTATGGCATGATAGCGCCCGGAAGAGAGTCAATTCA
GGGTGGTGAATGTGAAACCAGTAACGTTATACGATGTCGCAGAGTATGCCGGTGTCTCTTATCAGACCGT
TTCCCGCGTGGTGAACCAGGCCAGCCACGTTTCTGCGAAAACGCGGGAAAAAGTGGAAGCGGCGATGGCG
GAGCTGAATTACATTCCCAACCGCGTGGCACAACAACTGGCGGGCAAACAGTCGTTGCTGATTGGCGTTG
CCACCTCCAGTCTGGCCCTGCACGCGCCGTCGCAAATTGTCGCGGCGATTAAATCTCGCGCCGATCAACT
GGGTGCCAGCGTGGTGGTGTCGATGGTAGAACGAAGCGGCGTCGAAGCCTGTAAAGCGGCGGTGCACAAT
CTTCTCGCGCAACGCGTCAGTGGGCTGATCATTAACTATCCGCTGGATGACCAGGATGCCATTGCTGTGG
AAGCTGCCTGCACTAATGTTCCGGCGTTATTTCTTGATGTCTCTGACCAGACACCCATCAACAGTATTAT
TTTCTCCCATGAAGACGGTACGCGACTGGGCGTGGAGCATCTGGTCGCATTGGGTCACCAGCAAATCGCG
CTGTTAGCGGGCCCATTAAGTTCTGTCTCGGCGCGTCTGCGTCTGGCTGGCTGGCATAAATATCTCACTC
GCAATCAAATTCAGCCGATAGCGGAACGGGAAGGCGACTGGAGTGCCATGTCCGGTTTTCAACAAACCAT
GCAAATGCTGAATGAGGGCATCGTTCCCACTGCGATGCTGGTTGCCAACGATCAGATGGCGCTGGGCGCA
ATGCGCGCCATTACCGAGTCCGGGCTGCGCGTTGGTGCGGATATCTCGGTAGTGGGATACGACGATACCG
AAGACAGCTCATGTTATATCCCGCCGTTAACCACCATCAAACAGGATTTTCGCCTGCTGGGGCAAACCAG
CGTGGACCGCTTGCTGCAACTCTCTCAGGGCCAGGCGGTGAAGGGCAATCAGCTGTTGCCCGTCTCACTG
GTGAAAAGAAAAACCACCCTGGCGCCCAATACGCAAACCGCCTCTCCCCGCGCGTTGGCCGATTCATTAA
TGCAGCTGGCACGACAGGTTTCCCGACTGGAAAGCGGGCAGTGAGCGCAACGCAATTAATGTAAGTTAGC
TCACTCATTAGGCACCCCAGGCTTTACACTTTATGCTTCCGGCTCGTATGTTGTGTGGAATTGTGAGCGG
ATAACAATTTCACACAGGAAACAGCTATGACCATGATTACGGATTCACTGGCCGTCGTTTTACAACGTCG
TGACTGGGAAAACCCTGGCGTTACCCAACTTAATCGCCTTGCAGCACATCCCCCTTTCGCCAGCTGGCGT
AATAGCGAAGAGGCCCGCACCGATCGCCCTTCCCAACAGTTGCGCAGCCTGAATGGCGAATGGCGCTTTG
CCTGGTTTCCGGCACCAGAAGCGGTGCCGGAAAGCTGGCTGGAGTGCGATCTTCCTGAGGCCGATACTGT
CGTCGTCCCCTCAAACTGGCAGATGCACGGTTACGATGCGCCCATCTACACCAACGTGACCTATCCCATT
ACGGTCAATCCGCCGTTTGTTCCCACGGAGAATCCGACGGGTTGTTACTCGCTCACATTTAATGTTGATG
AAAGCTGGCTACAGGAAGGCCAGACGCGAATTATTTTTGATGGCGTTGGAATTAGCTTATCGACTGCACG
GTGCACCAATGCTTCTGGCGTCAGGCAGCCATCGGAAGCTGTGGTATGGCTGTGCAGGTCGTAAATCACT
GCATAATTCGTGTCGCTCAAGGCGCACTCCCGTTCTGGATAATGTTTTTTGCGCCGACATCATAACGGTT
CTGGCAAATATTCTGAAATGAGCTGTTGACAATTAATCATCGGCTCGTATAATGTGTGGAATTGTGAGCG
GATAACAATTTCACACAGGAAACAGTATTCATGTCCCCTATACTAGGTTATTGGAAAATTAAGGGCCTTG
TGCAACCCACTCGACTTCTTTTGGAATATCTTGAAGAAAAATATGAAGAGCATTTGTATGAGCGCGATGA
AGGTGATAAATGGCGAAACAAAAAGTTTGAATTGGGTTTGGAGTTTCCCAATCTTCCTTATTATATTGAT
GGTGATGTTAAATTAACACAGTCTATGGCCATCATACGTTATATAGCTGACAAGCACAACATGTTGGGTG
GTTGTCCAAAAGAGCGTGCAGAGATTTCAATGCTTGAAGGAGCGGTTTTGGATATTAGATACGGTGTTTC
GAGAATTGCATATAGTAAAGACTTTGAAACTCTCAAAGTTGATTTTCTTAGCAAGCTACCTGAAATGCTG
AAAATGTTCGAAGATCGTTTATGTCATAAAACATATTTAAATGGTGATCATGTAACCCATCCTGACTTCA
TGTTGTATGACGCTCTTGATGTTGTTTTATACATGGACCCAATGTGCCTGGATGCGTTCCCAAAATTAGT
TTGTTTTAAAAAACGTATTGAAGCTATCCCACAAATTGATAAGTACTTGAAATCCAGCAAGTATATAGCA
TGGCCTTTGCAGGGCTGGCAAGCCACGTTTGGTGGTGGCGACCATCCTCCAAAATCGGATCTGGTTCCGC
GTGGATCAGAATTCGCGAAGACCTACGATTACCTGTTCAAGCTGCTGCTGATCGGGGACTCGGGGGTGGG
GAAGACCTGTGTCCTGTTCCGCTTCTCCGAGGACGCCTTCAACTCCACTTTTATCTCCACCATAGGAATT
GACTTTAAAATTAGGACCATAGAGCTCGATGGCAAGAGAATTAAACTGCAGATATGGGACACAGCCGGTC
TGGAACGGTTTCGGACGATCACAACGGCCTACTACAGGGGTGCAATGGGCATCATGCTGGTCTACGACAT
CACCAACGAGAAGTCCTTCGACAACATCCGGAACTGGATTCGCAACATTGAGGAGCACGCCTCTGCAGAC
GTCGAAAAGATGATACTCGGGAACAAGTGTGATGTGAATGACAAGAGACAAGTTTCCAAGGAACGGGGAG
AAAAGCTGGCCCTCGACTATGGAATCAAGTTCATGGAGACCAGCGCGAAGGCCAACATCAATGTGGAAAA
TGCATTTTTCACTCTCGCCAGAGATATCAAAGCAAAAATGGACAAAAAATTGGAAGGCAACAGCCCCCAG
GGGAGCAACCAGGGAGTCAAAATCACACCGGACCAGCAGAAGAGGAGCAGCTTTTTCCGATGTGTTCTTC
TGTAGGGATCCTTAACAATTCTAGACTCCATGGGTCGACTCGAGCTCAAGCTTAATTCATCGTGACTGAC
TGACGATCTGCCTCGCGCGTTTCGGTGATGACGGTGAAAACCTCTGACACATGCAGCTCCCGGAGACGGT
CACAGCTTGTCTGTAAGCGGATGCCGGGAGCAGACAAGCCCGTCAGGGCGCGTCAGCGGGTGTTGGCGGG
TGTCGGGGCGCAGCCATGACCCAGTCACGTAGCGATAGCGGAGTGTATAATTCTTGAAGACGAAAGGGCC
TCGTGATACGCCTATTTTTATAGGTTAATGTCATGATAATAATGGTTTCTTAGACGTCAGGTGGCACTTT
TCGGGGAAATGTGCGCGGAACCCCTATTTGTTTATTTTTCTAAATACATTCAAATATGTATCCGCTCATG
AGACAATAACCCTGATAAATGCTTCAATAATATTGAAAAAGGAAGAGTATGAGTATTCAACATTTCCGTG
TCGCCCTTATTCCCTTTTTTGCGGCATTTTGCCTTCCTGTTTTTGCTCACCCAGAAACGCTGGTGAAAGT
AAAAGATGCTGAAGATCAGTTGGGTGCACGAGTGGGTTACATCGAACTGGATCTCAACAGCGGTAAGATC
CTTGAGAGTTTTCGCCCCGAAGAACGTTTTCCAATGATGAGCACTTTTAAAGTTCTGCTATGTGGCGCGG
TATTATCCCGTGTTGACGCCGGGCAAGAGCAACTCGGTCGCCGCATACACTATTCTCAGAATGACTTGGT
TGAGTACTCACCAGTCACAGAAAAGCATCTTACGGATGGCATGACAGTAAGAGAATTATGCAGTGCTGCC
ATAACCATGAGTGATAACACTGCGGCCAACTTACTTCTGACAACGATCGGAGGACCGAAGGAGCTAACCG
CTTTTTTGCACAACATGGGGGATCATGTAACTCGCCTTGATCGTTGGGAACCGGAGCTGAATGAAGCCAT
ACCAAACGACGAGCGTGACACCACGATGCCTGCAGCAATGGCAACAACGTTGCGCAAACTATTAACTGGC
GAACTACTTACTCTAGCTTCCCGGCAACAATTAATAGACTGGATGGAGGCGGATAAAGTTGCAGGACCAC
TTCTGCGCTCGGCCCTTCCGGCTGGCTGGTTTATTGCTGATAAATCTGGAGCCGGTGAGCGTGGGTCTCG
CGGTATCATTGCAGCACTGGGGCCAGATGGTAAGCCCTCCCGTATCGTAGTTATCTACACGACGGGGAGT
CAGGCAACTATGGATGAACGAAATAGACAGATCGCTGAGATAGGTGCCTCACTGATTAAGCATTGGTAAC
TGTCAGACCAAGTTTACTCATATATACTTTAGATTGATTTAAAACTTCATTTTTAATTTAAAAGGATCTA
GGTGAAGATCCTTTTTGATAATCTCATGACCAAAATCCCTTAACGTGAGTTTTCGTTCCACTGAGCGTCA
GACCCCGTAGAAAAGATC
Features (pLannotate 1.2.2; 17 found; start..end, strand, type, name):
     12..600     +  rep_origin     ori: high-copy-number ColE1/pMB1/pBR322/pUC origin of replication
    786..837     -  misc_feature   bom (fragment): basis of mobility region from pBR322
    844..921     +  promoter       lacI promoter: lacI
    922..2004    +  CDS            lacI: lac repressor; lacI; The lac repressor binds to the lac operator to inhibit transcription in E. coli. This inhibition can be relieved by adding lactose or isopropyl-β-D-thiogalactopyranoside (IPTG).
   2017..2038    +  protein_bind   CAP binding site: CAP binding activates transcription in the presence of cAMP. E. coli catabolite activator protein
   2053..2083    +  promoter       lac promoter: promoter for the E. coli lac operon
   2091..2107    +  protein_bind   lac operator: The lac repressor binds to the lac operator to inhibit transcription in E. coli. This inhibition can be relieved by adding lactose or isopropyl-β-D-thiogalactopyranoside (IPTG). lac repressor encoded by lacI
   2127..2300    +  CDS            lacZα: LacZα fragment of β-galactosidase; lacZ fragment
   2564..2680    -  CDS            yciV (fragment): RNAAM_ECOLI - Also known as trpH From Escherichia coli (strain K12).
   2756..2784    +  promoter       tac promoter: strong E. coli promoter; hybrid between the trp and lac UV5 promoters
   2792..2808    +  protein_bind   lac operator: The lac repressor binds to the lac operator to inhibit transcription in E. coli. This inhibition can be relieved by adding lactose or isopropyl-β-D-thiogalactopyranoside (IPTG). lac repressor encoded by lacI
   2831..3484    +  CDS            GST26_SCHJA: Experimental evidence at protein level: Swiss-Prot protein existence level 1. GST isoenzymes appear to play a central role in the parasite detoxification system. Other functions are also suspected including a role in increasing the solubility of haematin in the parasite gut. From Schistosoma japonicum (Blood fluke).
   3515..4132    +  CDS            RAB8A: RAB8A_CANLF - Also known as MEL, RAB8. Experimental evidence at protein level: Swiss-Prot protein existence level 1. The small GTPases Rab are key regulators of intracellular membrane trafficking, from the formation of transport vesicles to their fusion with membranes. Rabs cycle between an inactive GDP-bound form and an active GTP-bound form that is able to recruit to membranes different sets of downstream effectors directly responsible for vesicle formation, movement, tethering and fusion. That Rab is involved in polarized vesicular trafficking and neurotransmitter release. Together with RAB
   4208..4247    +  CDS            rop (fragment): Rop protein, which maintains plasmids at low copy number; rop
   4349..4389    +  misc_feature   bom (fragment): basis of mobility region from pBR322
   4494..4598    +  promoter       AmpR promoter: bla
   4599..5459    +  CDS            AmpR: β-lactamase; bla; confers resistance to ampicillin, carbenicillin, and related antibiotics
