[The description below was written by a language model from this plasmid's Addgene catalogue record and pLannotate feature annotations shown in this document.]
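Description:
GST-Rab8a-QL is a bacterial expression plasmid of about 5.6 kb built on the pGEB backbone, a pGEX-like GST fusion vector. It produces human Rab8A carrying the Q67L substitution as an N-terminal glutathione S-transferase fusion in E. coli. The plasmid replicates from a ColE1/pMB1-type origin and is selected with ampicillin through the β-lactamase gene and its native promoter. The catalogue entry lists it as low copy, whereas the automated annotation labels the origin generically as high copy and finds only a short fragment of rop. The record does not settle this difference.

Expression is driven by the tac promoter, a strong trp/lac hybrid, followed by a lac operator. The plasmid also carries lacI with its own promoter, so the repressor keeps transcription off until it is relieved by IPTG. Downstream lies the Schistosoma japonicum GST coding sequence, followed after a short linker by the RAB8A open reading frame, which was cloned between EcoRI and BamHI sites that both remain intact. The annotation software matched the insert to the dog orthologue, but the catalogue identifies it as human, derived from a Mammalian Gene Collection clone. Other annotated elements are a lac promoter/operator/lacZα segment, bom fragments and a small E. coli gene fragment. These appear to be backbone remnants with no evident role in expression.

Changing glutamine 67 to leucine makes Rab8A GTPase-deficient, so the protein is expected to stay in its active, GTP-bound state. The GST tag allows purification on glutathione resin and pull-down assays for binding partners of active Rab8. This fits the associated study of a transportin1, Rab8 and ciliary targeting signal complex that directs proteins to ciliary membranes.
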