Addgene plasmid #86079: GST-Rab8a-QL
Purpose: A bacterial expression plasmid encoding Rab8a GTPase-deficient mutant (Rab8a-Q67L) with N-terminus GST.
Depositing lab: Lei Lu. Depositing organization: Nanyang Technological University (NTU). Publication: A ternary complex comprising transportin1, Rab8 and the ciliary targeting signal directs proteins to ciliary membranes. Madugula V, Lu L. J Cell Sci. 2016 Oct 15;129(20):3922-3934. Epub 2016 Sep 15. 10.1242/jcs.194019 PubMed 27633000.
Backbone
  Vector backbone: pGEB
  Backbone manufacturer: Lu Lei (J Cell Sci. 2001)
  Backbone size w/o insert (bp): 5000
  Total vector size (bp): 5617
  Vector type: Bacterial Expression
Growth in bacteria
  Bacterial resistance: Ampicillin, 100 μg/mL
  Growth temperature: 37°C
  Growth strain: DH5alpha
  Copy number: Low Copy
Gene/Insert
  Gene/Insert name: hRab8A (alt name: ras-related protein Rab-8A)
  Species: H. sapiens (human)
  Mutation: Changed glutamine 67 to leucine
  GenBank ID: NM_005370.4
  Entrez Gene: RAB8A (a.k.a. MEL, RAB8)
  Promoter: tac
  Tag / fusion protein: GST (N terminal on insert)
  Cloning method: Restriction Enzyme; 5′ cloning site EcoRI (not destroyed); 3′ cloning site BamHI (not destroyed)
  Sequencing primers: 5′ 5' GGCAAGCCACGTTTGGTG 3'; 3′ 5' GGAGCTGCATGTGTCAGAGG 3'
Resource information
  A portion of this plasmid was derived from a plasmid made by: The original Rab8a clone was from Mammalian Gene Collection (IMAGE:3547214)
Terms and licenses: Academic/Nonprofit Terms; Industry Terms: Not Available to Industry
How to cite: GST-Rab8a-QL was a gift from Lei Lu (Addgene plasmid # 86079 ; http://n2t.net/addgene:86079 ; RRID:Addgene_86079)
